>Addgene plasmid #24631 | pKS101 | addgene partial sequence | sequence record 30697 | 24631 with Amp-R
GTTCTTCGGGGCGAAAACTCTCAAGGATCTTACCGCTGTTGAGATCCAGTTCGATGTAACCCACTCGTGC
ACCCAACTGATCTTCAGCATCTTTTACTTTCACCAGCGTTTCTGGGTGAGCAAAAACAGGAAGGCAAAAT
GCCGCAAAAAAGGGAATAAGGGCGACACGGAAATGTTGAATACTCATACTCTTCCTTTTTCAATATTATT
GAAGCATTTATCAGGGTTATTGTCTCATGAGCGGATACATATTTGAATGTATTTAGAAAAATAAACAAAA
GAGTTTGTAGAAACGCAAAAAGGCCATCCGTCAGGATGGCCTTCTGCTTAATTTGATGCCTGGCAGTTTA
TGGCGGGCGTCCTGCCCGCCACCCTCCGGGCCGTTGCTTCGCAACGTTCAAATCCGCTCCCGGCGGATTT
GTCCTACTCAGGAGAGCGTTCACCGACAAACAACAGATAAAACGAAAGGCCCAGTCTTTCGACTGAGCCT
TTCGTTTTATTTGATGCCTGGCAGTTCCCTACTCTCGCATGGGGAGACCCCACACTACCATCGGCGCTAC
GGCGTTTCACTTCTGAGTTCGGCATGGGGTCAGGTGGGACCACCGCGCTACTGCCGCCAGGCAAATTCTG
TTTTATCAGACCGCTTCTGCGTTCTGATTTAATCTGTATCAGGCTGAAAATCTTCTCTCATCCGCCAAAA
CAGCCAAGCTTGCATGCCTGCAGGTCGACTCTAGAGGATCCCCGGGACTAAAGCTTTTCTGTCTTGACTA
GTGAACCTTCGGCGTATAGTTGGTCTAATGTATCTTTGAAGAATTTTGATGCTTTGGCACGCTTTATTTT
AAAAGTTGGCGTCACAACATCATCCTCGAGAGTTAAAGGCTCAAGTCC
