>Addgene plasmid #24631 | pKS101 | addgene partial sequence | sequence record 30698 | 24631 with pBRforBam
CTCTCGCCGGACGCATCGTGGCCGGCATCACCGGCGCCACAGGTGCGGTNGCTTNNGCCTATATCGCCGA
CATCACCGATGGGGAAGATCGGGCTCGCCACTTCGGGCTCATGAGCGCTTGTTTCGGCGTGGGTATGGTG
GCAGGCCCCGTGGCCGGGGGACTGTTGGGCGCCATCTCCTTGCATGCACCATTCCTTGCGGCGGCGGTGC
TCAACGGCCTCAACCTACTACTGGGCTGCTTCCTAATGCAGGAGTCGCATAAGGGAGAGCGTCGACCGAT
GCCCTTGAGAGCCTTCAACCCAGTCAGCTCCTTCCGGTGGGCGCGGGGCATGACTATCGTCGCCGCACTT
ATGACTGTCTTCTTTATCATGCAACTCGTAGGACAGGTGCCGGCAGCGCTCTGGGTCATTTTCNGCGAGG
ACCGCTTTCGCTGGAGCGCGACGATGATCGGCCTGTCGCTTGCGGTATTCGGAATCTTGCACGCCCTCGC
TCAAGCCTTCGTCACTGGTCCCGCCACCAAACNTTTCGGNGAGAANCANGCCATTATCGCCGGCATGG
