[The description below was written by a language model from this plasmid's Addgene catalogue record.]
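Description:
pKS101 is a bacterial expression plasmid built on a pBR322 backbone and catalogued under both bacterial expression and synthetic biology. It is propagated in E. coli and selected with ampicillin. A pBR322-derived vector would normally replicate from the pMB1-type origin and carry a beta-lactamase gene for that resistance, although the record lists the copy number as unknown and provides no feature table to confirm the individual backbone elements.

The insert is FAA2 (also known as FAM1) from the budding yeast Saccharomyces cerevisiae, which encodes an acyl-CoA synthetase. This type of enzyme activates free fatty acids by ligating them to coenzyme A, producing fatty acyl-CoA thioesters that can then enter downstream metabolic reactions. The gene was introduced by restriction enzyme cloning. The record does not state which promoter drives FAA2, whether expression is inducible, or whether the protein carries any epitope or purification tags, so these central details of the expression cassette cannot be described from the information available.

The associated publication concerns microbial production of fatty-acid-derived fuels and chemicals from plant biomass, which places the plasmid in a metabolic engineering setting. In that context, a heterologous acyl-CoA synthetase expressed in a bacterial host would plausibly be used to convert free fatty acids into acyl-CoAs, the substrates for enzymes that make products such as fatty esters or fatty alcohols. The record itself does not specify the exact role pKS101 played in that work or which other constructs it was combined with.
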