Addgene plasmid #24631: pKS101
Depositing lab: Jay Keasling. Depositing organization: University of California, Berkeley. Publication: Microbial production of fatty-acid-derived fuels and chemicals from plant biomass. Steen EJ, Kang Y, Bokinsky G, Hu Z, Schirmer A, McClure A, Del Cardayre SB, Keasling JD.. Nature. 2010 Jan 28;463(7280):559-62. 10.1038/nature08721 PubMed 20111002.
Backbone
  Vector backbone: pBR322
  Vector type: Bacterial Expression, Synthetic Biology
Growth in bacteria
  Bacterial resistance: Ampicillin, 100 μg/mL
  Growth temperature: 37°C
  Growth strain: DH5alpha
  Copy number: Unknown
Gene/Insert
  Gene/Insert name: FAA2 (alt name: S. cerevisiae acyl coa synthetase faa2)
  Species: S. cerevisiae (budding yeast)
  Entrez Gene: FAA2 (a.k.a. FAM1)
  Cloning method: Restriction Enzyme
  Sequencing primers: 5′ unknown
Terms and licenses: Academic/Nonprofit Terms; Industry Terms: Not Available to Industry
How to cite: pKS101 was a gift from Jay Keasling (Addgene plasmid # 24631 ; http://n2t.net/addgene:24631 ; RRID:Addgene_24631)
